>Addgene plasmid #183323 | CROP_C9_Puro_TOP1 | addgene full sequence | sequence record 362782 | Addgene NGS Result
GAGCGGATAACAATTTCACACAGGAAACAGCTATGACCATGATTACGCCAAGCGCGCAATTAACCCTCAC
TAAAGGGAACAAAAGCTGGAGCTGCAAGCTTAATGTAGTCTTATGCAATACTCTTGTAGTCTTGCAACAT
GGTAACGATGAGTTAGCAACATGCCTTACAAGGAGAGAAAAAGCACCGTGCATGCCGATTGGTGGAAGTA
AGGTGGTACGATCGTGCCTTATTAGGAAGGCAACAGACGGGTCTGACATGGATTGGACGAACCACTGAAT
TGCCGCATTGCAGAGATATTGTATTTAAGTGCCTAGCTCGATACATAAACGGGTCTCTCTGGTTAGACCA
GATCTGAGCCTGGGAGCTCTCTGGCTAACTAGGGAACCCACTGCTTAAGCCTCAATAAAGCTTGCCTTGA
GTGCTTCAAGTAGTGTGTGCCCGTCTGTTGTGTGACTCTGGTAACTAGAGATCCCTCAGACCCTTTTAGT
CAGTGTGGAAAATCTCTAGCAGTGGCGCCCGAACAGGGACTTGAAAGCGAAAGGGAAACCAGAGGAGCTC
TCTCGACGCAGGACTCGGCTTGCTGAAGCGCGCACGGCAAGAGGCGAGGGGCGGCGACTGGTGAGTACGC
CAAAAATTTTGACTAGCGGAGGCTAGAAGGAGAGAGATGGGTGCGAGAGCGTCAGTATTAAGCGGGGGAG
AATTAGATCGCGATGGGAAAAAATTCGGTTAAGGCCAGGGGGAAAGAAAAAATATAAATTAAAACATATA
GTATGGGCAAGCAGGGAGCTAGAACGATTCGCAGTTAATCCTGGCCTGTTAGAAACATCAGAAGGCTGTA
GACAAATACTGGGACAGCTACAACCATCCCTTCAGACAGGATCAGAAGAACTTAGATCATTATATAATAC
AGTAGCAACCCTCTATTGTGTGCATCAAAGGATAGAGATAAAAGACACCAAGGAAGCTTTAGACAAGATA
GAGGAAGAGCAAAACAAAAGTAAGACCACCGCACAGCAAGCGGCCGCTGATCTTCAGACCTGGAGGAGGA
GATATGAGGGACAATTGGAGAAGTGAATTATATAAATATAAAGTAGTAAAAATTGAACCATTAGGAGTAG
CACCCACCAAGGCAAAGAGAAGAGTGGTGCAGAGAGAAAAAAGAGCAGTGGGAATAGGAGCTTTGTTCCT
TGGGTTCTTGGGAGCAGCAGGAAGCACTATGGGCGCAGCGTCAATGACGCTGACGGTACAGGCCAGACAA
TTATTGTCTGGTATAGTGCAGCAGCAGAACAATTTGCTGAGGGCTATTGAGGCGCAACAGCATCTGTTGC
AACTCACAGTCTGGGGCATCAAGCAGCTCCAGGCAAGAATCCTGGCTGTGGAAAGATACCTAAAGGATCA
ACAGCTCCTGGGGATTTGGGGTTGCTCTGGAAAACTCATTTGCACCACTGCTGTGCCTTGGAATGCTAGT
TGGAGTAATAAATCTCTGGAACAGATTTGGAATCACACGACCTGGATGGAGTGGGACAGAGAAATTAACA
ATTACACAAGCTTAATACACTCCTTAATTGAAGAATCGCAAAACCAGCAAGAAAAGAATGAACAAGAATT
ATTGGAATTAGATAAATGGGCAAGTTTGTGGAATTGGTTTAACATAACAAATTGGCTGTGGTATATAAAA
TTATTCATAATGATAGTAGGAGGCTTGGTAGGTTTAAGAATAGTTTTTGCTGTACTTTCTATAGTGAATA
GAGTTAGGCAGGGATATTCACCATTATCGTTTCAGAATCTTGAGACAAATGGCAGTATTCATCCACAATT
TTAAAAGAAAAGGGGGGATTGGGGGGTACAGTGCAGGGGAAAGAATAGTAGACATAATAGCAACAGACAT
ACAAACTAAAGAATTACAAAAACAAATTACAAAAATTCAAAATTTTCGGGTTTATTACAGGGACAGCAGA
GATCCACTTTGGCGCCGGCTCGAGGGGGCCCGGGTGCAAAGATGGATAAAGTTTTAAACAGAGAGGAATC
TTTGCAGCTAATGGACCTTCTAGGTCTTGAAAGGAGTGGGAATTGGCTCCGTAGGTCTTGAAAGGAGTGG
GAATTGGCTCCGGTGCCCGTCAGTGGGCAGAGCGCACATCGCCCACAGTCCCCGAGAAGTTGGGGGGAGG
GGTCGGCAATTGATCCGGTGCCTAGAGAAGGTGGCGCGGGGTAAACTGGGAAAGTGATGTCGTGTACTGG
CTCCGCCTTTTTCCCGAGGGTGGGGGAGAACCGTATATAAGTGCAGTAGTCGCCGTGAACGTTCTTTTTC
GCAACGGGTTTGCCGCCAGAACACAGGACCGGTTCTAGAGCGCTGCCACCATGGACAAGAAGTACAGCAT
CGGCCTGGACATCGGCACCAACTCTGTGGGCTGGGCCGTGATCACCGACGAGTACAAGGTGCCCAGCAAG
AAATTCAAGGTGCTGGGCAACACCGACCGGCACAGCATCAAGAAGAACCTGATCGGAGCCCTGCTGTTCG
ACAGCGGCGAAACAGCCGAGGCCACCCGGCTGAAGAGAACCGCCAGAAGAAGATACACCAGACGGAAGAA
CCGGATCTGCTATCTGCAAGAGATCTTCAGCAACGAGATGGCCAAGGTGGACGACAGCTTCTTCCACAGA
CTGGAAGAGTCCTTCCTGGTGGAAGAGGATAAGAAGCACGAGCGGCACCCCATCTTCGGCAACATCGTGG
ACGAGGTGGCCTACCACGAGAAGTACCCCACCATCTACCACCTGAGAAAGAAACTGGTGGACAGCACCGA
CAAGGCCGACCTGCGGCTGATCTATCTGGCCCTGGCCCACATGATCAAGTTCCGGGGCCACTTCCTGATC
GAGGGCGACCTGAACCCCGACAACAGCGACGTGGACAAGCTGTTCATCCAGCTGGTGCAGACCTACAACC
AGCTGTTCGAGGAAAACCCCATCAACGCCAGCGGCGTGGACGCCAAGGCCATCCTGTCTGCCAGACTGAG
CAAGAGCAGACGGCTGGAAAATCTGATCGCCCAGCTGCCCGGCGAGAAGAAGAATGGCCTGTTCGGAAAC
CTGATTGCCCTGAGCCTGGGCCTGACCCCCAACTTCAAGAGCAACTTCGACCTGGCCGAGGATGCCAAAC
TGCAGCTGAGCAAGGACACCTACGACGACGACCTGGACAACCTGCTGGCCCAGATCGGCGACCAGTACGC
CGACCTGTTTCTGGCCGCCAAGAACCTGTCCGACGCCATCCTGCTGAGCGACATCCTGAGAGTGAACACC
GAGATCACCAAGGCCCCCCTGAGCGCCTCTATGATCAAGAGATACGACGAGCACCACCAGGACCTGACCC
TGCTGAAAGCTCTCGTGCGGCAGCAGCTGCCTGAGAAGTACAAAGAGATTTTCTTCGACCAGAGCAAGAA
CGGCTACGCCGGCTACATTGACGGCGGAGCCAGCCAGGAAGAGTTCTACAAGTTCATCAAGCCCATCCTG
GAAAAGATGGACGGCACCGAGGAACTGCTCGTGAAGCTGAACAGAGAGGACCTGCTGCGGAAGCAGCGGA
CCTTCGACAACGGCAGCATCCCCCACCAGATCCACCTGGGAGAGCTGCACGCCATTCTGCGGCGGCAGGA
AGATTTTTACCCATTCCTGAAGGACAACCGGGAAAAGATCGAGAAGATCCTGACCTTCCGCATCCCCTAC
TACGTGGGCCCTCTGGCCAGGGGAAACAGCAGATTCGCCTGGATGACCAGAAAGAGCGAGGAAACCATCA
CCCCCTGGAACTTCGAGGAAGTGGTGGACAAGGGCGCTTCCGCCCAGAGCTTCATCGAGCGGATGACCAA
CTTCGATAAGAACCTGCCCAACGAGAAGGTGCTGCCCAAGCACAGCCTGCTGTACGAGTACTTCACCGTG
TATAACGAGCTGACCAAAGTGAAATACGTGACCGAGGGAATGAGAAAGCCCGCCTTCCTGAGCGGCGAGC
AGAAAAAGGCCATCGTGGACCTGCTGTTCAAGACCAACCGGAAAGTGACCGTGAAGCAGCTGAAAGAGGA
CTACTTCAAGAAAATCGAGTGCTTCGACTCCGTGGAAATCTCCGGCGTGGAAGATCGGTTCAACGCCTCC
CTGGGCACATACCACGATCTGCTGAAAATTATCAAGGACAAGGACTTCCTGGACAATGAGGAAAACGAGG
ACATTCTGGAAGATATCGTGCTGACCCTGACACTGTTTGAGGACAGAGAGATGATCGAGGAACGGCTGAA
AACCTATGCCCACCTGTTCGACGACAAAGTGATGAAGCAGCTGAAGCGGCGGAGATACACCGGCTGGGGC
AGGCTGAGCCGGAAGCTGATCAACGGCATCCGGGACAAGCAGTCCGGCAAGACAATCCTGGATTTCCTGA
AGTCCGACGGCTTCGCCAACAGAAACTTCATGCAGCTGATCCACGACGACAGCCTGACCTTTAAAGAGGA
CATCCAGAAAGCCCAGGTGTCCGGCCAGGGCGATAGCCTGCACGAGCACATTGCCAATCTGGCCGGCAGC
CCCGCCATTAAGAAGGGCATCCTGCAGACAGTGAAGGTGGTGGACGAGCTCGTGAAAGTGATGGGCCGGC
ACAAGCCCGAGAACATCGTGATCGAAATGGCCAGAGAGAACCAGACCACCCAGAAGGGACAGAAGAACAG
CCGCGAGAGAATGAAGCGGATCGAAGAGGGCATCAAAGAGCTGGGCAGCCAGATCCTGAAAGAACACCCC
GTGGAAAACACCCAGCTGCAGAACGAGAAGCTGTACCTGTACTACCTGCAGAATGGGCGGGATATGTACG
TGGACCAGGAACTGGACATCAACCGGCTGTCCGACTACGATGTGGACCATATCGTGCCTCAGAGCTTTCT
GAAGGACGACTCCATCGACAACAAGGTGCTGACCAGAAGCGACAAGAACCGGGGCAAGAGCGACAACGTG
CCCTCCGAAGAGGTCGTGAAGAAGATGAAGAACTACTGGCGGCAGCTGCTGAACGCCAAGCTGATTACCC
AGAGAAAGTTCGACAATCTGACCAAGGCCGAGAGAGGCGGCCTGAGCGAACTGGATAAGGCCGGCTTCAT
CAAGAGACAGCTGGTGGAAACCCGGCAGATCACAAAGCACGTGGCACAGATCCTGGACTCCCGGATGAAC
ACTAAGTACGACGAGAATGACAAGCTGATCCGGGAAGTGAAAGTGATCACCCTGAAGTCCAAGCTGGTGT
CCGATTTCCGGAAGGATTTCCAGTTTTACAAAGTGCGCGAGATCAACAACTACCACCACGCCCACGACGC
CTACCTGAACGCCGTCGTGGGAACCGCCCTGATCAAAAAGTACCCTAAGCTGGAAAGCGAGTTCGTGTAC
GGCGACTACAAGGTGTACGACGTGCGGAAGATGATCGCCAAGAGCGAGCAGGAAATCGGCAAGGCTACCG
CCAAGTACTTCTTCTACAGCAACATCATGAACTTTTTCAAGACCGAGATTACCCTGGCCAACGGCGAGAT
CCGGAAGCGGCCTCTGATCGAGACAAACGGCGAAACCGGGGAGATCGTGTGGGATAAGGGCCGGGATTTT
GCCACCGTGCGGAAAGTGCTGAGCATGCCCCAAGTGAATATCGTGAAAAAGACCGAGGTGCAGACAGGCG
GCTTCAGCAAAGAGTCTATCCTGCCCAAGAGGAACAGCGATAAGCTGATCGCCAGAAAGAAGGACTGGGA
CCCTAAGAAGTACGGCGGCTTCGACAGCCCCACCGTGGCCTATTCTGTGCTGGTGGTGGCCAAAGTGGAA
AAGGGCAAGTCCAAGAAACTGAAGAGTGTGAAAGAGCTGCTGGGGATCACCATCATGGAAAGAAGCAGCT
TCGAGAAGAATCCCATCGACTTTCTGGAAGCCAAGGGCTACAAAGAAGTGAAAAAGGACCTGATCATCAA
GCTGCCTAAGTACTCCCTGTTCGAGCTGGAAAACGGCCGGAAGAGAATGCTGGCCTCTGCCGGCGAACTG
CAGAAGGGAAACGAACTGGCCCTGCCCTCCAAATATGTGAACTTCCTGTACCTGGCCAGCCACTATGAGA
AGCTGAAGGGCTCCCCCGAGGATAATGAGCAGAAACAGCTGTTTGTGGAACAGCACAAGCACTACCTGGA
CGAGATCATCGAGCAGATCAGCGAGTTCTCCAAGAGAGTGATCCTGGCCGACGCTAATCTGGACAAAGTG
CTGTCCGCCTACAACAAGCACCGGGATAAGCCCATCAGAGAGCAGGCCGAGAATATCATCCACCTGTTTA
CCCTGACCAATCTGGGAGCCCCTGCCGCCTTCAAGTACTTTGACACCACCATCGACCGGAAGAGGTACAC
CAGCACCAAAGAGGTGCTGGACGCCACCCTGATCCACCAGAGCATCACCGGCCTGTACGAGACACGGATC
GACCTGTCTCAGCTGGGAGGCGACAAGCGACCTGCCGCCACAAAGAAGGCTGGACAGGCTAAGAAGAAGA
AAGATTACAAAGACGATGACGATAAGGGATCCGGCGCAACAAACTTCTCTCTGCTGAAACAAGCCGGAGA
TGTCGAAGAGAATCCTGGACCGATGACCGAGTACAAGCCCACGGTGCGCCTCGCCACCCGCGACGACGTC
CCCAGGGCCGTACGCACCCTCGCCGCCGCGTTCGCCGACTACCCCGCCACGCGCCACACCGTCGATCCGG
ACCGCCACATCGAGCGGGTCACCGAGCTGCAAGAACTCTTCCTCACGCGCGTCGGGCTCGACATCGGCAA
GGTGTGGGTCGCGGACGACGGCGCCGCCGTGGCGGTCTGGACCACGCCGGAGAGCGTCGAAGCGGGGGCG
GTGTTCGCCGAGATCGGCCCGCGCATGGCCGAGTTGAGCGGTTCCCGGCTGGCCGCGCAGCAACAGATGG
AAGGCCTCCTGGCGCCGCACCGGCCCAAGGAGCCCGCGTGGTTCCTGGCCACCGTCGGAGTCTCGCCCGA
CCACCAGGGCAAGGGTCTGGGCAGCGCCGTCGTGCTCCCCGGAGTGGAGGCGGCCGAGCGCGCCGGGGTG
CCCGCCTTCCTGGAGACCTCCGCGCCCCGCAACCTCCCCTTCTACGAGCGGCTCGGCTTCACCGTCACCG
CCGACGTCGAGGTGCCCGAAGGACCGCGCACCTGGTGCATGACCCGCAAGCCCGGTGCCTGAACGCGTTA
AGTCGACAATCAACCTCTGGATTACAAAATTTGTGAAAGATTGACTGGTATTCTTAACTATGTTGCTCCT
TTTACGCTATGTGGATACGCTGCTTTAATGCCTTTGTATCATGCTATTGCTTCCCGTATGGCTTTCATTT
TCTCCTCCTTGTATAAATCCTGGTTGCTGTCTCTTTATGAGGAGTTGTGGCCCGTTGTCAGGCAACGTGG
CGTGGTGTGCACTGTGTTTGCTGACGCAACCCCCACTGGTTGGGGCATTGCCACCACCTGTCAGCTCCTT
TCCGGGACTTTCGCTTTCCCCCTCCCTATTGCCACGGCGGAACTCATCGCCGCCTGCCTTGCCCGCTGCT
GGACAGGGGCTCGGCTGTTGGGCACTGACAATTCCGTGGTGTTGTCGGGGAAATCATCGTCCTTTCCTTG
GCTGCTCGCCTGTGTTGCCACCTGGATTCTGCGCGGGACGTCCTTCTGCTACGTCCCTTCGGCCCTCAAT
CCAGCGGACCTTCCTTCCCGCGGCCTGCTGCCGGCTCTGCGGCCTCTTCCGCGTCTTCGCCTTCGCCCTC
AGACGAGTCGGATCTCCCTTTGGGCCGCCTCCCCGCGTCGACTTTAAGACCAATGACTTACAAGGCAGCT
GTAGATCTTAGCCACTTTTTAAAAGAAAAGGGGGGACTGGAAGGGCTAATTCACTCCCAACGAAGACAAG
ATTTCACCATTATCGTTTCAGACCCACCTCCCAACCCCGAGGGGACCCAGAGAGGGCCTATTTCCCATGA
TTCCTTCATATTTGCATATACGATACAAGGCTGTTAGAGAGATAATTAGAATTAATTTGACTGTAAACAC
AAAGATATTAGTACAAAATACGTGACGTAGAAAGTAATAATTTCTTGGGTAGTTTGCAGTTTTAAAATTA
TGTTTTAAAATGGACTATCATATGCTTACCGTAACTTGAAAGTATTTCGATTTCTTGGCTTTATATATCT
TGTGGAAAGGACGAAACACCGTTATGGATAACCACAAAGAGGTTTTAGAGCTAGAAATAGCAAGTTAAAA
TAAGGCTAGTCCGTTATCAACTTGAAAAAGTGGCACCGAGTCGGTGCTTTTTTAAGCTTGGCGTAACTAG
ATCTTGAGACACTGCTTTTTGCTTGTACTGGGTCTCTCTGGTTAGACCAGATCTGAGCCTGGGAGCTCTC
TGGCTAACTAGGGAACCCACTGCTTAAGCCTCAATAAAGCTTGCCTTGAGTGCTTCAAGTAGTGTGTGCC
CGTCTGTTGTGTGACTCTGGTAACTAGAGATCCCTCAGACCCTTTTAGTCAGTGTGGAAAATCTCTAGCA
GTACGTATAGTAGTTCATGTCATCTTATTATTCAGTATTTATAACTTGCAAAGAAATGAATATCAGAGAG
TGAGAGGAACTTGTTTATTGCAGCTTATAATGGTTACAAATAAAGCAATAGCATCACAAATTTCACAAAT
AAAGCATTTTTTTCACTGCATTCTAGTTGTGGTTTGTCCAAACTCATCAATGTATCTTATCATGTCTGGC
TCTAGCTATCCCGCCCCTAACTCCGCCCATCCCGCCCCTAACTCCGCCCAGTTCCGCCCATTCTCCGCCC
CATGGCTGACTAATTTTTTTTATTTATGCAGAGGCCGAGGCCGCCTCGGCCTCTGAGCTATTCCAGAAGT
AGTGAGGAGGCTTTTTTGGAGGCCTAGGGACGTACCCAATTCGCCCTATAGTGAGTCGTATTACGCGCGC
TCACTGGCCGTCGTTTTACAACGTCGTGACTGGGAAAACCCTGGCGTTACCCAACTTAATCGCCTTGCAG
CACATCCCCCTTTCGCCAGCTGGCGTAATAGCGAAGAGGCCCGCACCGATCGCCCTTCCCAACAGTTGCG
CAGCCTGAATGGCGAATGGG
[124 nt withheld, positions 9121-9244]
C
[91 nt withheld, positions 9246-9336]
A
[49 nt withheld, positions 9338-9386]
CCTTTGACGTTGGAGTCCACGTTCTTT
[37 nt withheld, positions 9414-9450]
ACCCTATCTCGGTCTATTCTTTTGATTTATAAGGGATTTTGCCGATTTCGGCCTATTGGTTAAAAAATGA
GCTGATTTAACAAAAATTTAACGCGAATTTTAACAAAATATTAACGCTTACAATTTAGGTGGCACTTTTC
GGGGAAATGTGCGCGGAACCCCTATTTGTTTATTTTTCTAAATACATTCAAATATGTATCCGCTCATGAG
ACAATAACCCTGATAAATGCTTCAATAATATTGAAAAAGGAAGAGTATGAGTATTCAACATTTCCGTGTC
GCCCTTATTCCCTTTTTTGCGGCATTTTGCCTTCCTGTTTTTGCTCACCCAGAAACGCTGGTGAAAGTAA
AAGATGCTGAAGATCAGTTGGGTGCACGAGTGGGTTACATCGAACTGGATCTCAACAGCGGTAAGATCCT
TGAGAGTTTTCGCCCCGAAGAACGTTTTCCAATGATGAGCACTTTTAAAGTTCTGCTATGTGGCGCGGTA
TTATCCCGTATTGACGCCGGGCAAGAGCAACTCGGTCGCCGCATACACTATTCTCAGAATGACTTGGTTG
AGTACTCACCAGTCACAGAAAAGCATCTTACGGATGGCATGACAGTAAGAGAATTATGCAGTGCTGCCAT
AACCATGAGTGATAACACTGCGGCCAACTTACTTCTGACAACGATCGGAGGACCGAAGGAGCTAACCGCT
TTTTTGCACAACATGGGGGATCATGTAACTCGCCTTGATCGTTGGGAACCGGAGCTGAATGAAGCCATAC
CAAACGACGAGCGTGACACCACGATGCCTGTAGCAATGGCAACAACGTTGCGCAAACTATTAACTGGCGA
ACTACTTACTCTAGCTTCCCGGCAACAATTAATAGACTGGATGGAGGCGGATAAAGTTGCAGGACCACTT
CTGCGCTCGGCCCTTCCGGCTGGCTGGTTTATTGCTGATAAATCTGGAGCCGGTGAGCGTGGGTCTCGCG
GTATCATTGCAGCACTGGGGCCAGATGGTAAGCCCTCCCGTATCGTAGTTATCTACACGACGGGGAGTCA
GGCAACTATGGATGAACGAAATAGACAGATCGCTGAGATAGGTGCCTCACTGATTAAGCATTGGTAACTG
TCAGACCAAGTTTACTCATATATACTTTAGATTGATTTAAAACTTCATTTTTAATTTAAAAGGATCTAGG
TGAAGATCCTTTTTGATAATCTCATGACCAAAATCCCTTAACGTGAGTTTTCGTTCCACTGAGCGTCAGA
CCCCGTAGAAAAGATCAAAGGATCTTCTTGAGATCCTTTTTTTCTGCGCGTAATCTGCTGCTTGCAAACA
AAAAAACCACCGCTACCAGCGGTGGTTTGTTTGCCGGATCAAGAGCTACCAACTCTTTTTCCGAAGGTAA
CTGGCTTCAGCAGAGCGCAGATACCAAATACTGTTCTTCTAGTGTAGCCGTAGTTAGGCCACCACTTCAA
GAACTCTGTAGCACCGCCTACATACCTCGCTCTGCTAATCCTGTTACCAGTGGCTGCTGCCAGTGGCGAT
AAGTCGTGTCTTACCGGGTTGGACTCAAGACGATAGTTACCGGATAAGGCGCAGCGGTCGGGCTGAACGG
GGGGTTCGTGCACACAGCCCAGCTTGGAGCGAACGACCTACACCGAACTGAGATACCTACAGCGTGAGCT
ATGAGAAAGCGCCACGCTTCCCGAAGGGAGAAAGGCGGACAGGTATCCGGTAAGCGGCAGGGTCGGAACA
GGAGAGCGCACGAGGGAGCTTCCAGGGGGAAACGCCTGGTATCTTTATAGTCCTGTCGGGTTTCGCCACC
TCTGACTTGAGCGTCGATTTTTGTGATGCTCGTCAGGGGGGCGGAGCCTATGGAAAAACGCCAGCAACGC
GGCCTTTTTACGGTTCCTGGCCTTTTGCTGGCCTTTTGCTCACATGTTCTTTCCTGCGTTATCCCCTGAT
TCTGTGGATAACCGTATTACCGCCTTTGAGTGAGCTGATACCGCTCGCCGCAGCCGAACGACCGAGCGCA
GCGAGTCAGTGAGCGAGGAAGCGGAAGAGCGCCCAATACGCAAACCGCCTCTCCCCGCGCGTTGGCCGAT
TCATTAATGCAGCTGGCACGACAGGTTTCCCGACTGGAAAGCGGGCAGTGAGCGCAACGCAATTAATGTG
AGTTAGCTCACTCATTAGGCACCCCAGGCTTTACACTTTATGCTTCCGGCTCGTATGTTGTGTGGAATTG
T
Features (pLannotate 1.2.2; 30 found; start..end, strand, type, name):
     58..76      +  promoter       T3 promoter: promoter for bacteriophage T3 RNA polymerase
    104..330     +  promoter       RSV promoter: Rous sarcoma virus enhancer/promoter
    331..511     +  LTR            5' LTR (truncated): truncated 5' long terminal repeat (LTR) from HIV-1
    558..683     +  misc_feature   HIV-1 Ψ: packaging signal of human immunodeficiency virus type 1
    667..1030    +  CDS            HIV-1 gag (fragment): gag protein from human immunodeficiency virus 1; gag
   1176..1409    +  misc_feature   RRE: The Rev response element (RRE) of HIV-1 allows for Rev-dependent mRNA export from the nucleus to the cytoplasm.
   1819..1936    +  misc_feature   cPPT/CTS: central polypurine tract and central termination sequence of HIV-1
   2002..2068    +  CDS            small t antigen (fragment): SV40 (simian virus 40) small t antigen
   2082..2099    +  CDS            small t antigen (fragment): SV40 (simian virus 40) small t antigen
   2125..2336    +  promoter       EF-1α core promoter: core promoter for human elongation factor EF-1α
   2361..6464    +  CDS            Cas9: Cas9 (Csn1) endonuclease from the Streptococcus pyogenes Type II CRISPR/Cas system generates RNA-guided double strand breaks in DNA
   6603..7202    +  CDS            PuroR (fragment): puromycin N-acetyltransferase; pac from Streptomyces; confers resistance to puromycin
   7218..7806    +  misc_feature   WPRE: woodchuck hepatitis virus posttranscriptional regulatory element
   7802..7912    +  CDS            nef (fragment): NEF_HV1LA - Experimental evidence at protein level: Swiss-Prot protein existence level 1. Extracellular Nef protein targets CD4(+) T-lymphocytes for apoptosis by interacting with CXCR4 surface receptors. From Human immunodeficiency virus type 1 group M subtype B (isolate Lai) (HIV-1).
   7932..7958    +  CDS            Rev (fragment): human immunodeficiency virus 1 (HIV-1) Rev protein; rev; enhances nuclear export of unspliced and incompletely spliced viral mRNAs
   7962..8202    +  promoter       U6 promoter: RNA polymerase III promoter for human U6 snRNA
   8232..8307    +  misc_RNA       gRNA scaffold: guide RNA scaffold for the Streptococcus pyogenes CRISPR/Cas9 system
   8360..8540    +  LTR            5' LTR (truncated): truncated 5' long terminal repeat (LTR) from HIV-1
   8618..8739    +  polyA_signal   SV40 poly(A) signal: SV40 polyadenylation signal
   8779..8914    +  rep_origin     SV40 ori: SV40 origin of replication
   8935..8953    -  promoter       T7 promoter: promoter for bacteriophage T7 RNA polymerase
   8961..9116    +  CDS            lacZα (fragment): LacZα fragment of β-galactosidase; lacZ fragment
   9121..9549    +  rep_origin     f1 ori (sequence partly withheld): f1 bacteriophage origin of replication; arrow indicates direction of (+) strand synthesis
   9602..9706    +  promoter       AmpR promoter: bla
   9707..10567   +  CDS            AmpR: β-lactamase; bla; confers resistance to ampicillin, carbenicillin, and related antibiotics
  10738..11326   +  rep_origin     ori: high-copy-number ColE1/pMB1/pBR322/pUC origin of replication
  11509..11601   +  CDS            lacI (fragment): lac repressor; lacI; The lac repressor binds to the lac operator to inhibit transcription in E. coli. This inhibition can be relieved by adding lactose or isopropyl-β-D-thiogalactopyranoside (IPTG).
  11614..11635   +  protein_bind   CAP binding site: CAP binding activates transcription in the presence of cAMP. E. coli catabolite activator protein
  11650..11680   +  promoter       lac promoter: promoter for the E. coli lac operon
  11684..15      +  protein_bind   lac operator (fragment) (across the origin): The lac repressor binds to the lac operator to inhibit transcription in E. coli. This inhibition can be relieved by adding lactose or isopropyl-β-D-thiogalactopyranoside (IPTG). lac repressor encoded by lacI
