[The description below was written by a language model from this plasmid's Addgene catalogue record and pLannotate feature annotations shown in this document.]
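Description:
CROP_C9_Puro_TOP1 is an 11.7 kb lentiviral transfer plasmid built on the CROPseq backbone that delivers a complete ("all-in-one") CRISPR knockout system carrying a guide RNA against the TOP1 gene. It is propagated in E. coli as a high-copy plasmid through a ColE1/pUC-type origin and selected with ampicillin via the β-lactamase gene. An f1 origin, an SV40 origin and residual lac and phage promoter elements remain from the parental vector. The record lists a recombination-deficient "stable" strain as the growth host, the usual choice for repeat-containing lentiviral plasmids.

The viral cassette follows a third-generation layout. An RSV promoter drives a truncated HIV-1 5' LTR, followed by the Ψ packaging signal with a gag fragment, the RRE for Rev-dependent export, and the cPPT/CTS. Downstream, an EF-1α core promoter expresses Streptococcus pyogenes Cas9, followed by a puromycin N-acetyltransferase coding sequence for selecting transduced cells. The gap between the two genes is unannotated, so the table does not show how they are linked. A WPRE follows to enhance transcript expression.

The defining CROPseq feature is the placement of the human U6 promoter, guide spacer and S. pyogenes gRNA scaffold after the WPRE, immediately upstream of the 3' LTR sequence. In the CROPseq design, the guide cassette sits in the 3' LTR region, so it is copied to the 5' end during reverse transcription. It is also included in the polyadenylated Pol II transcript, which lets guide identity be read from mRNA. An SV40 poly(A) signal lies beyond the LTR.

According to the deposit record and the title of the associated publication, the construct is intended for knocking out TOP1 in transduced cells, in the context of screening cancer vulnerabilities in engineered ex vivo cultures.
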