Addgene plasmid #183323: CROP_C9_Puro_TOP1
Purpose: All-in-One CRISPRko system with a guide RNA that targets TOP1 gene
Depositing lab: Prashant Mali. Depositing organization: University of California, San Diego (UCSD). Publication: Integrated genome and tissue engineering enables screening of cancer vulnerabilities in physiologically relevant perfusable ex vivo cultures. Hu M, Lei XY, Larson JD, McAlonis M, Ford K, McDonald D, Mach K, Rusert JM, Wechsler-Reya RJ, Mali P. Biomaterials. 2022 Jan;280:121276. doi: 10.1016/j.biomaterials.2021.121276. Epub 2021 Dec 2. PubMed 34890975.
Backbone
  Vector backbone: CROPseq
  Vector type: Lentiviral
Growth in bacteria
  Bacterial resistance: Ampicillin, 100 μg/mL
  Growth temperature: 37°C
  Growth strain: NEB Stable
  Copy number: High Copy
Gene/Insert
  Gene/Insert name: TOP1
  gRNA/shRNA sequence: TTATGGATAACCACAAAGAG
  Species: Synthetic
  Cloning method: Gibson Cloning
Terms and licenses: Academic/Nonprofit Terms; Industry Terms: Not Available to Industry
How to cite: CROP_C9_Puro_TOP1 was a gift from Prashant Mali (Addgene plasmid # 183323 ; http://n2t.net/addgene:183323 ; RRID:Addgene_183323)
